Addgene plasmid #188840: Terminase_prophage_Sphingopyxis_flava
Purpose: Large terminase from Sphingopyxis flava R11H prophage
Depositing lab: Feng Zhang. Depositing organization: Broad Institute. Publication: Prokaryotic innate immunity through pattern recognition of conserved viral proteins. Gao LA, Wilkinson ME, Strecker J, Makarova KS, Macrae RK, Koonin EV, Zhang F. Science. 2022 Aug 12;377(6607):eabm4096. doi: 10.1126/science.abm4096. Epub 2022 Aug 12. PubMed 35951700.
Backbone
  Vector backbone: pBAD
  Backbone size w/o insert (bp): 3590
  Total vector size (bp): 5360
  Vector type: Bacterial Expression
Growth in bacteria
  Bacterial resistance: Ampicillin, 100 μg/mL
  Growth temperature: 37°C
  Growth strain: DH5alpha
  Copy number: High Copy
Gene/Insert
  Gene/Insert name: Terminase
  Insert size (bp): 1770
  GenBank ID: WP_079638097.1
  Cloning method: Gibson Cloning
  Sequencing primers: 5′ N/A
Terms and licenses: Academic/Nonprofit Terms; Industry Terms: Not Available to Industry
How to cite: Terminase_prophage_Sphingopyxis_flava was a gift from Feng Zhang (Addgene plasmid # 188840 ; http://n2t.net/addgene:188840 ; RRID:Addgene_188840)
