[The description below was written by a language model from this plasmid's Addgene catalogue record and pLannotate feature annotations shown in this document.]
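Description:
Terminase_prophage_Sphingopyxis_flava is a bacterial expression plasmid built on a pBAD backbone, about 5.4 kb in total, carrying a roughly 1.8 kb insert that encodes the large terminase subunit from a prophage of Sphingopyxis flava R11H. It is propagated in E. coli as a high-copy plasmid through a ColE1/pMB1-type origin and is selected with ampicillin via a β-lactamase gene driven by its own promoter. The annotation also picks up a pBR322-derived bom region and short fragments matching rop and an RSF origin. These are backbone remnants rather than functional units.

Expression follows the standard arabinose-inducible arrangement. The araC regulator is encoded on the opposite strand, immediately upstream of the araBAD promoter, so that transcription is kept low without L-arabinose and is switched on when it is added. The feature table does not annotate the terminase coding sequence itself, but the unannotated interval between the araBAD promoter and the rrnB T2 terminator is of the right size to hold the Gibson-cloned insert, which would place it under arabinose control with termination downstream. No epitope or purification tags are recorded or annotated.

Large terminases are the ATP-driven motor and nuclease components that package phage genomes into capsids, and they are highly conserved among tailed phages. The associated publication concerns prokaryotic innate immunity based on pattern recognition of conserved viral proteins. The plasmid therefore probably serves to supply this phage protein in bacteria on induction, for example to test whether a defence system responds to it, although the record states the purpose only as providing the terminase.
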