Features (pLannotate 1.2.2; 9 found; start..end, strand, type, name):
      4..31      +  rep_origin     RSF ori (fragment): Plasmids containing the RSF 1030 origin of replication can be propagated in E. coli cells that contain additional plasmids with compatible origins.
     36..176     -  misc_feature   bom: basis of mobility region from pBR322
    278..318     -  CDS            rop (fragment): Rop protein, which maintains plasmids at low copy number; rop
    440..1318    -  CDS            araC: L-arabinose regulatory protein; araC
   1345..1629    +  promoter       araBAD promoter: araBAD; promoter of the L-arabinose operon of E. coli; the araC regulatory gene is transcribed in the opposite direction (Guzman et al., 1995)
   3453..3480    +  terminator     rrnB T2 terminator: transcription terminator T2 from the E. coli rrnB gene
   3499..3590    +  promoter       AmpR promoter: bla
   3591..4451    +  CDS            AmpR: β-lactamase; bla; confers resistance to ampicillin, carbenicillin, and related antibiotics
   4622..5210    +  rep_origin     ori: high-copy-number ColE1/pMB1/pBR322/pUC origin of replication
>Addgene plasmid #188840 | Terminase_prophage_Sphingopyxis_flava | addgene full sequence | sequence record 369657 | Addgene NGS Result
CGCAGCGAGTCAGTGAGCGAGGAAGCGGAAGAGCGCCTGATGCGGTATTTTCTCCTTACGCATCTGTGCG
GTATTTCACACCGCATATGGTGCACTCTCAGTACAATCTGCTCTGATGCCGCATAGTTAAGCCAGTATAC
ACTCCGCTATCGCTACGTGACTGGGTCATGGCTGCGCCCCGACACCCGCCAACACCCGCTGACGCGCCCT
GACGGGCTTGTCTGCTCCCGGCATCCGCTTACAGACAAGCTGTGACCGTCTCCGGGAGCTGCATGTGTCA
GAGGTTTTCACCGTCATCACCGAAACGCGCGAGGCAGCAGATCAATTCGCGCGCGAAGGCGAAGCGGCAT
GCATAATGTGCCTGTCAAATGGACGAAGCAGGGATTCTGCAAACCCTATGCTACTCCGTCAAGCCGTCAA
TTGTCTGATTCGTTACCAATTATGACAACTTGACGGCTACATCATTCACTTTTTCTTCACAACCGGCACG
GAACTCGCTCGGGCTGGCCCCGGTGCATTTTTTAAATACCCGCGAGAAATAGAGTTGATCGTCAAAACCA
ACATTGCGACCGACGGTGGCGATAGGCATCCGGGTGGTGCTCAAAAGCAGCTTCGCCTGGCTGATACGTT
GGTCCTCGCGCCAGCTTAAGACGCTAATCCCTAACTGCTGGCGGAAAAGATGTGACAGACGCGACGGCGA
CAAGCAAACATGCTGTGCGACGCTGGCGATATCAAAATTGCTGTCTGCCAGGTGATCGCTGATGTACTGA
CAAGCCTCGCGTACCCGATTATCCATCGGTGGATGGAGCGACTCGTTAATCGCTTCCATGCGCCGCAGTA
ACAATTGCTCAAGCAGATTTATCGCCAGCAGCTCCGAATAGCGCCCTTCCCCTTGCCCGGCGTTAATGAT
TTGCCCAAACAGGTCGCTGAAATGCGGCTGGTGCGCTTCATCCGGGCGAAAGAACCCCGTATTGGCAAAT
ATTGACGGCCAGTTAAGCCATTCATGCCAGTAGGCGCGCGGACGAAAGTAAACCCACTGGTGATACCATT
CGCGAGCCTCCGGATGACGACCGTAGTGATGAATCTCTCCTGGCGGGAACAGCAAAATATCACCCGGTCG
GCAAACAAATTCTCGTCCCTGATTTTTCACCACCCCCTGACCGCGAATGGTGAGATTGAGAATATAACCT
TTCATTCCCAGCGGTCGGTCGATAAAAAAATCGAGATAACCGTTGGCCTCAATCGGCGTTAAACCCGCCA
CCAGATGGGCATTAAACGAGTATCCCGGCAGCAGGGGATCATTTTGCGCTTCAGCCATACTTTTCATACT
CCCGCCATTCAGAGAAGAAACCAATTGTCCATATTGCATCAGACATTGCCGTCACTGCGTCTTTTACTGG
CTCTTCTCGCTAACCAAACCGGTAACCCCGCTTATTAAAAGCATTCTGTAACAAAGCGGGACCAAAGCCA
TGACAAAAACGCGTAACAAAAGTGTCTATAATCACGGCAGAAAAGTCCACATTGATTATTTGCACGGCGT
CACACTTTGCTATGCCATAGCATTTTTATCCATAAGATTAGCGGATCCTACCTGACGCTTTTTATCGCAA
CTCTCTACTGTTTCTCCATACCCGTTTTTTGGGCTAACAGGAGGAATTAACCATGACCGACCAGAGCCTG
ACCGCGGAGGGTCGTCTGAAGGCGAGCTTCACCCTGTTTCTGATCTACGTGTGGGTGCGTGTGCTGCGTC
TGCCGCGTCCGACCCGTGTTCAACTGGACATTGCGGATTATCTGGCGAACGGCCCGCGTCGTCGTTTCAT
CGCGGCGTTTCGTGGTGTTGGCAAAACCTTTCTGAGCGCGGCGTACATTGTGTGGCGTCTGTGGAACAAC
CCGGACGCGAAGATCATGGTGGTTAGCGCGAACGAGCGTTTCGCGGCGAAAATTGCGGCGTTTATCCACA
CCATCATTAACGCGGAGGACGTGGTTAGCCTGGAGCCGGTGCCGTGGAGCGAGCTGAAGGCGCGTGCGAA
GCAGAAAAACAGCACCATGGAATTCGATGTTGGTCCGGCGATGCCGGACAAAGATTACAGCGTGAGCGCG
TTTGGTATTACCGGTCAAATCACCGGTGGCCGTGCGGACCTGATTCTGTTCGACGATATCGAGGTTCCGA
ACAACAGCGAAACCGAGGCGATGCGTGAAAAACTGGTGGACCGTGCGGCGGAGGCGGCGGCGATTCTGAA
ACCGGATGGTGAAGTGGTTTATCTGGGCACCTTCCAGAGCATGGCGAGCATCTACCGTAACCTGCGTAGC
AAGGGTTATGGTATGCGTCTGTGGCCGGCGCGTTACCCGACCAAGGACAAACTGCACCTGTATGAAGATA
CCCTGGCGCCGCTGCTGAAAGAGGACATCGCGCAAGATCCGGGTCTGATGACCCCGGGTGCGAGCAGCCT
GGGTGGCGCGCCGACCGACCCGGCGCGTTTTACCGAGCTGGATCTGATGGAACGTGAGGTTGAATGGGGT
AGCGGTGGCTTCCAGCTGCAATTTATGCTGGACACCAGCCTGGTGGACGCGGATCGTTTCCCGCTGAAGA
CCCGTGATCTGATCATTATGGACACCGCGCGTGATGTTGCGCCGATGCGTGTTGCGTGGGGTAGCGCGCC
GGAACAGCTGGTTAAGGACATGGATAACATTGGTTTCGACGGCGATCGTATGTTTCGTCCGATCTACAAA
AGCCAAGAATGGGTTCCGTATACCGGCAGCGTGCTGGAGATTGACCCGAGCGGTACCGGCACCGATGAAA
CCGCGTACGTTATCACCAAGTTCCTGAACGGTCACGTTTACGTGCGTAAATGGGGTGGCTATGTTGATGG
TCACAGCGATGCGACCCTGCGTGCGCTGGCGGAGATTGCGAAAGAGGAAGAGGTGAACCTGATCCGTGTG
GAAGCGAACTTCGGTGACGGCATGTTTAGCCGTCTGCTGGAGCCGCACCTGCGTAAGATCGGTTACATTG
TTCCGATCGAAGATCACAAAGTGCACGGCAAGAAAGAAGAGCGTATCATTGCGACCGTGCGTCCGGCGCT
GCAGGCGCACCGTATTGTTATGGACACCAGCCTGGTGCGTCAAGATCTGGAAGAGGCGCGTAGCGGTAGC
CACGAGGGTCAGGGCGTTAGCAAAGCGGAGCGTAGCGGTCTGTATCAACTGACCCATATGAGCGCGGCGA
AGGGTGCGCTGCGTAAAGACGATCGTATCGACGTGCTGAGCAACGCGCTGGCGTACTGGGCGGAATATAT
GGGTGCGGATGCGGAAGAGGCGGAGCGTCGTGCGGAAGCGAAGGCGACCGCGGAGTTCGAAAAAGCGCTG
TTTGGCAGCGCGATTCTGCCGATCCACACCCGTCCGACCCACCGTGCGCGTGGTCGTGGCCGTCGTCGTT
AATGCCAGGCATCAAATTAAGCAGAAGGCCATCCTGACGGATGGCCTTTTTGCGTTTCTACAAACTCTTT
TGTTTATTTTTCTAAATACATTCAAATATGTATCCGCTCATGAGACAATAACCCTGATAAATGCTTCAAT
AATATTGAAAAAGGAAGAGTATGAGTATTCAACATTTCCGTGTCGCCCTTATTCCCTTTTTTGCGGCATT
TTGCCTTCCTGTTTTTGCTCACCCAGAAACGCTGGTGAAAGTAAAAGATGCTGAAGATCAGTTGGGTGCA
CGAGTGGGTTACATCGAACTGGATCTCAACAGCGGTAAGATCCTTGAGAGTTTTCGCCCCGAAGAACGTT
TTCCAATGATGAGCACTTTTAAAGTTCTGCTATGTGGCGCGGTATTATCCCGTGTTGACGCCGGGCAAGA
GCAACTCGGTCGCCGCATACACTATTCTCAGAATGACTTGGTTGAGTACTCACCAGTCACAGAAAAGCAT
CTTACGGATGGCATGACAGTAAGAGAATTATGCAGTGCTGCCATAACCATGAGTGATAACACTGCGGCCA
ACTTACTTCTGACAACGATCGGAGGACCGAAGGAGCTAACCGCTTTTTTGCACAACATGGGGGATCATGT
AACTCGCCTTGATCGTTGGGAACCGGAGCTGAATGAAGCCATACCAAACGACGAGCGTGACACCACGATG
CCTGTAGCAATGGCAACAACGTTGCGCAAACTATTAACTGGCGAACTACTTACTCTAGCTTCCCGGCAAC
AATTAATAGACTGGATGGAGGCGGATAAAGTTGCAGGACCACTTCTGCGCTCGGCCCTTCCGGCTGGCTG
GTTTATTGCTGATAAATCTGGAGCCGGTGAGCGTGGGTCTCGCGGTATCATTGCAGCACTGGGGCCAGAT
GGTAAGCCCTCCCGTATCGTAGTTATCTACACGACGGGGAGTCAGGCAACTATGGATGAACGAAATAGAC
AGATCGCTGAGATAGGTGCCTCACTGATTAAGCATTGGTAACTGTCAGACCAAGTTTACTCATATATACT
TTAGATTGATTTAAAACTTCATTTTTAATTTAAAAGGATCTAGGTGAAGATCCTTTTTGATAATCTCATG
ACCAAAATCCCTTAACGTGAGTTTTCGTTCCACTGAGCGTCAGACCCCGTAGAAAAGATCAAAGGATCTT
CTTGAGATCCTTTTTTTCTGCGCGTAATCTGCTGCTTGCAAACAAAAAAACCACCGCTACCAGCGGTGGT
TTGTTTGCCGGATCAAGAGCTACCAACTCTTTTTCCGAAGGTAACTGGCTTCAGCAGAGCGCAGATACCA
AATACTGTCCTTCTAGTGTAGCCGTAGTTAGGCCACCACTTCAAGAACTCTGTAGCACCGCCTACATACC
TCGCTCTGCTAATCCTGTTACCAGTGGCTGCTGCCAGTGGCGATAAGTCGTGTCTTACCGGGTTGGACTC
AAGACGATAGTTACCGGATAAGGCGCAGCGGTCGGGCTGAACGGGGGGTTCGTGCACACAGCCCAGCTTG
GAGCGAACGACCTACACCGAACTGAGATACCTACAGCGTGAGCTATGAGAAAGCGCCACGCTTCCCGAAG
GGAGAAAGGCGGACAGGTATCCGGTAAGCGGCAGGGTCGGAACAGGAGAGCGCACGAGGGAGCTTCCAGG
GGGAAACGCCTGGTATCTTTATAGTCCTGTCGGGTTTCGCCACCTCTGACTTGAGCGTCGATTTTTGTGA
TGCTCGTCAGGGGGGCGGAGCCTATGGAAAAACGCCAGCAACGCGGCCTTTTTACGGTTCCTGGCCTTTT
GCTGGCCTTTTGCTCACATGTTCTTTCCTGCGTTATCCCCTGATTCTGTGGATAACCGTATTACCGCCTT
TGAGTGAGCTGATACCGCTCGCCGCAGCCGAACGACCGAG
